Addgene plasmid #145121: pJT171_GalL_A3AΔ178-BE3
Purpose: Expressing base editor A3AΔ178-BE3 in yeast cells
Depositing lab: Ralph Bock. Depositing organization: Max Planck Institute of Molecular Plant Physiology. Publication: Expanding the genome-targeting scope and the site selectivity of high-precision base editors. Tan J, Zhang F, Karcher D, Bock R. Nat Commun. 2020 Jan 31;11(1):629. doi: 10.1038/s41467-020-14465-z. PubMed 32005820.
Backbone
  Vector backbone: p415
  Backbone manufacturer: p415-GalL-Cas9-CYC1t (Plasmid #43804)
  Vector type: Yeast Expression, CRISPR
  Selectable markers: LEU2
Growth in bacteria
  Bacterial resistance: Ampicillin, 100 μg/mL
  Growth temperature: 37°C
  Growth strain: DH5alpha
  Copy number: High Copy
Gene/Insert
  Gene/Insert name: A3AΔ178-BE3 (alt name: A3A(1-178AA)-nCas9-UGI-NLS)
  Species: H. sapiens (human); Bacillus phage PBS2, Streptococcus pyogenes
  Insert size (bp): 4935
  Mutation: A3A(1-178AA); spCas9(D10A)
  Promoter: GalL
  Cloning method: Gibson Cloning
  Sequencing primers: 5′ T3 promoter; 3′ T7 promoter
Terms and licenses: Academic/Nonprofit Terms; Industry Terms: Not Available to Industry
How to cite: pJT171_GalL_A3AΔ178-BE3 was a gift from Ralph Bock (Addgene plasmid # 145121 ; http://n2t.net/addgene:145121 ; RRID:Addgene_145121)
