[The description below was written by a language model from this plasmid's Addgene catalogue record and pLannotate feature annotations shown in this document.]
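Description:
pJT171_GalL_A3AΔ178-BE3 is an 11.6 kb yeast–E. coli shuttle plasmid for expressing a cytosine base editor in yeast cells. It is built on the p415 backbone, derived from a GalL-Cas9-CYC1t parent plasmid. In yeast it is maintained as a low-copy centromeric episome through a CEN6/ARS element and selected by leucine prototrophy via the LEU2 gene under its own promoter. In E. coli it replicates from a high-copy ColE1/pUC-type origin with ampicillin resistance (bla). An f1 origin and remnants of the pBluescript-type lac/lacZα region are also present, along with T3 and T7 promoter sites that flank the expression cassette and serve as sequencing primer sites.

The payload is a single fusion open reading frame of about 4.9 kb, assembled by Gibson cloning. It consists of a truncated human APOBEC3A cytidine deaminase retaining residues 1–178, followed by Streptococcus pyogenes Cas9 carrying the D10A nickase mutation. Next come the uracil-DNA glycosylase inhibitor (UGI) from Bacillus phage PBS2 and, according to the catalogue entry, a nuclear localization signal that the feature table does not annotate separately. Transcription is driven by the GalL promoter, annotated in the table as GAL1, a Gal4-regulated galactose-inducible element, and ends at the CYC1 terminator.

In this BE3-type architecture the nickase positions the deaminase at a guide-specified site, where it converts cytosine to uracil. UGI blocks uracil excision, favouring C-to-T outcomes without a double-strand break. No guide RNA cassette is annotated, so the guide must presumably be supplied separately. The associated work concerns expanding the targeting scope and site selectivity of base editors.
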