Features (pLannotate 1.2.2; 25 found; start..end, strand, type, name):
      1..589     +  rep_origin     ori: high-copy-number ColE1/pMB1/pBR322/pUC origin of replication
    772..864     +  CDS            lacI (fragment): lac repressor; lacI; The lac repressor binds to the lac operator to inhibit transcription in E. coli. This inhibition can be relieved by adding lactose or isopropyl-β-D-thiogalactopyranoside (IPTG).
    877..898     +  protein_bind   CAP binding site: CAP binding activates transcription in the presence of cAMP. E. coli catabolite activator protein
    913..943     +  promoter       lac promoter: promoter for the E. coli lac operon
    947..969     +  protein_bind   lac operator (fragment): The lac repressor binds to the lac operator to inhibit transcription in E. coli. This inhibition can be relieved by adding lactose or isopropyl-β-D-thiogalactopyranoside (IPTG). lac repressor encoded by lacI
   1012..1030    +  promoter       T3 promoter: promoter for bacteriophage T3 RNA polymerase
   1049..1468    +  promoter       GAL1 promoter: S. cerevisiae GAL1; inducible promoter, regulated by Gal4
   1483..1506    +  misc_feature   MCS (fragment): pBluescript multiple cloning site
   1513..2046    +  CDS            APOBEC3A (fragment): human cytidine deaminase (C to U editing enzyme) that efficiently edits methylated cytosines (Wang et al., 2018); human APOBEC3A; also known as hA3A; A3A
   2047..6150    +  CDS            Cas9: Cas9 (Csn1) endonuclease from the Streptococcus pyogenes Type II CRISPR/Cas system generates RNA-guided double strand breaks in DNA
   6163..6411    +  CDS            UGI: UNGI_BPPB2 - Experimental evidence at protein level: Swiss-Prot protein existence level 1. This protein binds specifically and reversibly to the host uracil-DNA glycosylase, preventing removal of uracil residues from PBS2 DNA by the host uracil-excision repair system. From Bacillus phage PBS2 (Bacteriophage PBS2).
   6460..6707    +  terminator     CYC1 terminator: S. cerevisiae CYC1; transcription terminator for CYC1
   6726..6744    -  promoter       T7 promoter: promoter for bacteriophage T7 RNA polymerase
   6752..6907    +  CDS            lacZα (fragment): LacZα fragment of β-galactosidase; lacZ fragment
   6911..7339    +  rep_origin     f1 ori (sequence partly withheld): f1 bacteriophage origin of replication; arrow indicates direction of (+) strand synthesis
   7367..7419    -  misc_feature   bom (fragment): basis of mobility region from pBR322
   7450..7527    +  CDS            YO192_YEAST (fragment): Experimental evidence at protein level: Swiss-Prot protein existence level 1. From Saccharomyces cerevisiae (strain ATCC 204508 / S288c) (Baker's yeast).
   7667..8074    +  promoter       LEU2 promoter: S. cerevisiae LEU2
   8075..9169    +  CDS            LEU2: 3-isopropylmalate dehydrogenase, required for leucine biosynthesis; S. cerevisiae LEU2; yeast auxotrophic marker
   9531..9647    -  CDS            NFS1 (fragment): NFS1_YEAST - Also known as SPL1 From Saccharomyces cerevisiae (strain ATCC 204508 / S288c) (Baker's yeast).
   9646..9696    -  misc_feature   bom (fragment): basis of mobility region from pBR322
   9798..9833    -  CDS            rop (fragment): Rop protein, which maintains plasmids at low copy number; rop
   9902..10405   -  misc_feature   CEN/ARS: S. cerevisiae CEN6 centromere fused to an autonomously replicating sequence
  10442..10546   +  promoter       AmpR promoter: bla
  10547..11407   +  CDS            AmpR: β-lactamase; bla; confers resistance to ampicillin, carbenicillin, and related antibiotics
>Addgene plasmid #145121 | pJT171_GalL_A3AΔ178-BE3 | addgene full sequence | sequence record 305933 | Addgene NGS Result
TTGAGATCCTTTTTTTCTGCGCGTAATCTGCTGCTTGCAAACAAAAAAACCACCGCTACCAGCGGTGGTT
TGTTTGCCGGATCAAGAGCTACCAACTCTTTTTCCGAAGGTAACTGGCTTCAGCAGAGCGCAGATACCAA
ATACTGTTCTTCTAGTGTAGCCGTAGTTAGGCCACCACTTCAAGAACTCTGTAGCACCGCCTACATACCT
CGCTCTGCTAATCCTGTTACCAGTGGCTGCTGCCAGTGGCGATAAGTCGTGTCTTACCGGGTTGGACTCA
AGACGATAGTTACCGGATAAGGCGCAGCGGTCGGGCTGAACGGGGGGTTCGTGCACACAGCCCAGCTTGG
AGCGAACGACCTACACCGAACTGAGATACCTACAGCGTGAGCTATGAGAAAGCGCCACGCTTCCCGAAGG
GAGAAAGGCGGACAGGTATCCGGTAAGCGGCAGGGTCGGAACAGGAGAGCGCACGAGGGAGCTTCCAGGG
GGAAACGCCTGGTATCTTTATAGTCCTGTCGGGTTTCGCCACCTCTGACTTGAGCGTCGATTTTTGTGAT
GCTCGTCAGGGGGGCGGAGCCTATGGAAAAACGCCAGCAACGCGGCCTTTTTACGGTTCCTGGCCTTTTG
CTGGCCTTTTGCTCACATGTTCTTTCCTGCGTTATCCCCTGATTCTGTGGATAACCGTATTACCGCCTTT
GAGTGAGCTGATACCGCTCGCCGCAGCCGAACGACCGAGCGCAGCGAGTCAGTGAGCGAGGAAGCGGAAG
AGCGCCCAATACGCAAACCGCCTCTCCCCGCGCGTTGGCCGATTCATTAATGCAGCTGGCACGACAGGTT
TCCCGACTGGAAAGCGGGCAGTGAGCGCAACGCAATTAATGTGAGTTAGCTCACTCATTAGGCACCCCAG
GCTTTACACTTTATGCTTCCGGCTCGTATGTTGTGTGGAATTGTGAGCGGATAACAATTTCACACAGGAA
ACAGCTATGACCATGATTACGCCAAGCGCGCAATTAACCCTCACTAAAGGGAACAAAAGCTGGAGCTCGT
GACAGCCCTCCGAAGGAAGACTCTCCTCCGTGCGTCCTCGTCTTCACCGGTCGCGTTCCTGAAACGCAGA
TGTGCCTCGCGCCGCACTGCTCCGAACAATAAAGATTCTACAATACTAGCTTTTATGGTTATGAAGAGGA
AAAATTGGCAGTAACCTGGCCCCACAAACCTTCAAATGAACGAATCAAATTAACAACCATAGGATGATAA
TGCGATTAGTTTTTTAGCCTTATTTCTGGGGTAATTAATCAGCGAAGCGATGATTTTTGATCTATTAACG
GATATATAAATGCAAAAACTGCATAACCACTTTAACTAATACTTTCAACATTTTCGGTTTGTATTACTTC
TTATTCAAATGTAATAAAAGTATCAACAAAAAATTGTTAATATACCTCTATACTTTAACGTCAAGGAGAA
AAAACCCCGGATTCTAGAACTAGTGGATCCCCCGGGAAAAAAATGGAAGCCAGCCCAGCATCCGGGCCCA
GACACTTGATGGATCCACACATATTCACTTCCAACTTTAACAATGGCATTGGAAGGCATAAGACCTACCT
GTGCTACGAAGTGGAGCGCCTGGACAATGGCACCTCGGTCAAGATGGACCAGCACAGGGGCTTTCTACAC
AACCAGGCTAAGAATCTTCTCTGTGGCTTTTACGGCCGCCATGCGGAGCTGCGCTTCTTGGACCTGGTTC
CTTCTTTGCAGTTGGACCCGGCCCAGATCTACAGGGTCACTTGGTTCATCTCCTGGAGCCCCTGCTTCTC
CTGGGGCTGTGCCGGGGAAGTGCGTGCGTTCCTTCAGGAGAACACACACGTGAGACTGCGTATCTTCGCT
GCCCGCATCTATGATTACGACCCCCTATATAAGGAGGCACTGCAAATGCTGCGGGATGCTGGGGCCCAAG
TCTCCATCATGACCTACGATGAATTTAAGCACTGCTGGGACACCTTTGTGGACCACCAGGGATGTCCCTT
CCAGCCCTGGGATGGAATGGACAAGAAGTACTCCATTGGGCTCGCTATCGGCACAAACAGCGTCGGTTGG
GCCGTCATTACGGACGAGTACAAGGTGCCGAGCAAAAAATTCAAAGTTCTGGGCAATACCGATCGCCACA
GCATAAAGAAGAACCTCATTGGCGCCCTCCTGTTCGACTCCGGGGAGACGGCCGAAGCCACGCGGCTCAA
AAGAACAGCACGGCGCAGATATACCCGCAGAAAGAATCGGATCTGCTACCTGCAGGAGATCTTTAGTAAT
GAGATGGCTAAGGTGGATGACTCTTTCTTCCATAGGCTGGAGGAGTCCTTTTTGGTGGAGGAGGATAAAA
AGCACGAGCGCCACCCAATCTTTGGCAATATCGTGGACGAGGTGGCGTACCATGAAAAGTACCCAACCAT
ATATCATCTGAGGAAGAAGCTTGTAGACAGTACTGATAAGGCTGACTTGCGGTTGATCTATCTCGCGCTG
GCGCATATGATCAAATTTCGGGGACACTTCCTCATCGAGGGGGACCTGAACCCAGACAACAGCGATGTCG
ACAAACTCTTTATCCAACTGGTTCAGACTTACAATCAGCTTTTCGAAGAGAACCCGATCAACGCATCCGG
AGTTGACGCCAAAGCAATCCTGAGCGCTAGGCTGTCCAAATCCCGGCGGCTCGAAAACCTCATCGCACAG
CTCCCTGGGGAGAAGAAGAACGGCCTGTTTGGTAATCTTATCGCCCTGTCACTCGGGCTGACCCCCAACT
TTAAATCTAACTTCGACCTGGCCGAAGATGCCAAGCTTCAACTGAGCAAAGACACCTACGATGATGATCT
CGACAATCTGCTGGCCCAGATCGGCGACCAGTACGCAGACCTTTTTTTGGCGGCAAAGAACCTGTCAGAC
GCCATTCTGCTGAGTGATATTCTGCGAGTGAACACGGAGATCACCAAAGCTCCGCTGAGCGCTAGTATGA
TCAAGCGCTATGATGAGCACCACCAAGACTTGACTTTGCTGAAGGCCCTTGTCAGACAGCAACTGCCTGA
GAAGTACAAGGAAATTTTCTTCGATCAGTCTAAAAATGGCTACGCCGGATACATTGACGGCGGAGCAAGC
CAGGAGGAATTTTACAAATTTATTAAGCCCATCTTGGAAAAAATGGACGGCACCGAGGAGCTGCTGGTAA
AGCTTAACAGAGAAGATCTGTTGCGCAAACAGCGCACTTTCGACAATGGAAGCATCCCCCACCAGATTCA
CCTGGGCGAACTGCACGCTATCCTCAGGCGGCAAGAGGATTTCTACCCCTTTTTGAAAGATAACAGGGAA
AAGATTGAGAAAATCCTCACATTTCGGATACCCTACTATGTAGGCCCCCTCGCCCGGGGAAATTCCAGAT
TCGCGTGGATGACTCGCAAATCAGAAGAGACCATCACTCCCTGGAACTTCGAGGAAGTCGTGGATAAGGG
GGCCTCTGCCCAGTCCTTCATCGAAAGGATGACTAACTTTGATAAAAATCTGCCTAACGAAAAGGTGCTT
CCTAAACACTCTCTGCTGTACGAGTACTTCACAGTTTATAACGAGCTCACCAAGGTCAAATACGTCACAG
AAGGGATGAGAAAGCCAGCATTCCTGTCTGGAGAGCAGAAGAAAGCTATCGTGGACCTCCTCTTCAAGAC
GAACCGGAAAGTTACCGTGAAACAGCTCAAAGAAGACTATTTCAAAAAGATTGAATGTTTCGACTCTGTT
GAAATCAGCGGAGTGGAGGATCGCTTCAACGCATCCCTGGGAACGTATCACGATCTCCTGAAAATCATTA
AAGACAAGGACTTCCTGGACAATGAGGAGAACGAGGACATTCTTGAGGACATTGTCCTCACCCTTACGTT
GTTTGAAGATAGGGAGATGATTGAAGAACGCTTGAAAACTTACGCTCATCTCTTCGACGACAAAGTCATG
AAACAGCTCAAGAGGCGCCGATATACAGGATGGGGGCGGCTGTCAAGAAAACTGATCAATGGGATCCGAG
ACAAGCAGAGTGGAAAGACAATCCTGGATTTTCTTAAGTCCGATGGATTTGCCAACCGGAACTTCATGCA
GTTGATCCATGATGACTCTCTCACCTTTAAGGAGGACATCCAGAAAGCACAAGTTTCTGGCCAGGGGGAC
AGTCTTCACGAGCACATCGCTAATCTTGCAGGTAGCCCAGCTATCAAAAAGGGAATACTGCAGACCGTTA
AGGTCGTGGATGAACTCGTCAAAGTAATGGGAAGGCATAAGCCCGAGAATATCGTTATCGAGATGGCCCG
AGAGAACCAAACTACCCAGAAGGGACAGAAGAACAGTAGGGAAAGGATGAAGAGGATTGAAGAGGGTATA
AAAGAACTGGGGTCCCAAATCCTTAAGGAACACCCAGTTGAAAACACCCAGCTTCAGAATGAGAAGCTCT
ACCTGTACTACCTGCAGAACGGCAGGGACATGTACGTGGATCAGGAACTGGACATCAATCGGCTCTCCGA
CTACGACGTGGATCATATCGTGCCCCAGTCTTTTCTCAAAGATGATTCTATTGATAATAAAGTGTTGACA
AGATCCGATAAAAATAGAGGGAAGAGTGATAACGTCCCCTCAGAAGAAGTTGTCAAGAAAATGAAAAATT
ATTGGCGGCAGCTGCTGAACGCCAAACTGATCACACAACGGAAGTTCGATAATCTGACTAAGGCTGAACG
AGGTGGCCTGTCTGAGTTGGATAAAGCCGGCTTCATCAAAAGGCAGCTTGTTGAGACACGCCAGATCACC
AAGCACGTGGCCCAAATTCTCGATTCACGCATGAACACCAAGTACGATGAAAATGACAAACTGATTCGAG
AGGTGAAAGTTATTACTCTGAAGTCTAAGCTGGTCTCAGATTTCAGAAAGGACTTTCAGTTTTATAAGGT
GAGAGAGATCAACAATTACCACCATGCGCATGATGCCTACCTGAATGCAGTGGTAGGCACTGCACTTATC
AAAAAATATCCCAAGCTTGAATCTGAATTTGTTTACGGAGACTATAAAGTGTACGATGTTAGGAAAATGA
TCGCAAAGTCTGAGCAGGAAATAGGCAAGGCCACCGCTAAGTACTTCTTTTACAGCAATATTATGAATTT
TTTCAAGACCGAGATTACACTGGCCAATGGAGAGATTCGGAAGCGACCACTTATCGAAACAAACGGAGAA
ACAGGAGAAATCGTGTGGGACAAGGGTAGGGATTTCGCGACAGTCCGGAAGGTCCTGTCCATGCCGCAGG
TGAACATCGTTAAAAAGACCGAAGTACAGACCGGAGGCTTCTCCAAGGAAAGTATCCTCCCGAAAAGGAA
CAGCGACAAGCTGATCGCACGCAAAAAAGATTGGGACCCCAAGAAATACGGCGGATTCGATTCTCCTACA
GTCGCTTACAGTGTACTGGTTGTGGCCAAAGTGGAGAAAGGGAAGTCTAAAAAACTCAAAAGCGTCAAGG
AACTGCTGGGCATCACAATCATGGAGCGATCAAGCTTCGAAAAAAACCCCATCGACTTTCTCGAGGCGAA
AGGATATAAAGAGGTCAAAAAAGACCTCATCATTAAGCTTCCCAAGTACTCTCTCTTTGAGCTTGAAAAC
GGCCGGAAACGAATGCTCGCTAGTGCGGGCGAGCTGCAGAAAGGTAACGAGCTGGCACTGCCCTCTAAAT
ACGTTAATTTCTTGTATCTGGCCAGCCACTATGAAAAGCTCAAAGGGTCTCCCGAAGATAATGAGCAGAA
GCAGCTGTTCGTGGAACAACACAAACACTACCTTGATGAGATCATCGAGCAAATAAGCGAATTCTCCAAA
AGAGTGATCCTCGCCGACGCTAACCTCGATAAGGTGCTTTCTGCTTACAATAAGCACAGGGATAAGCCCA
TCAGGGAGCAGGCAGAAAACATTATCCACTTGTTTACTCTGACCAACTTGGGCGCGCCTGCAGCCTTCAA
GTACTTCGACACCACCATAGACAGAAAGCGGTACACCTCTACAAAGGAGGTCCTGGACGCCACACTGATT
CATCAGTCAATTACGGGGCTCTATGAAACAAGAATCGACCTCTCTCAGCTCGGTGGAGACTCTGGTGGTT
CAACTAATTTATCTGATATTATTGAAAAAGAAACAGGTAAACAATTAGTTATTCAAGAATCAATTTTAAT
GTTGCCAGAAGAAGTTGAAGAAGTTATTGGTAATAAACCAGAATCTGATATTTTAGTTCATACTGCTTAT
GATGAATCTACTGATGAAAATGTTATGTTATTGACTTCAGATGCTCCAGAATATAAACCATGGGCTTTAG
TTATTCAAGATTCTAATGGTGAAAATAAAATTAAAATGTTGTCTGGTGGTTCACCCAAGAAGAAGAGGAA
GGTGTGATCTCTTCTCGAGTCATGTAATTAGTTATGTCACGCTTACATTCACGCCCTCCCCCCACATCCG
CTCTAACCGAAAAGGAAGGAGTTAGACAACCTGAAGTCTAGGTCCCTATTTATTTTTTTATAGTTATGTT
AGTATTAAGAACGTTATTTATATTTCAAATTTTTCTTTTTTTTCTGTACAGACGCGTGTACGCATGTAAC
ATTATACTGAAAACCTTGCTTGAGAAGGTTTTGGGACGCTCGAAGGCTTTAATTTGCGGCCGGTACCCAA
TTCGCCCTATAGTGAGTCGTATTACGCGCGCTCACTGGCCGTCGTTTTACAACGTCGTGACTGGGAAAAC
CCTGGCGTTACCCAACTTAATCGCCTTGCAGCACATCCCCCTTTCGCCAGCTGGCGTAATAGCGAAGAGG
CCCGCACCGATCGCCCTTCCCAACAGTTGCGCAGCCTGAATGGCGAATGG
[124 nt withheld, positions 6911-7034]
C
[91 nt withheld, positions 7036-7126]
A
[49 nt withheld, positions 7128-7176]
CCTTTGACGTTGGAGTCCACGTTCTTT
[37 nt withheld, positions 7204-7240]
ACCCTATCTCGGTCTATTCTTTTGATTTATAAGGGATTTTGCCGATTTCGGCCTATTGGTTAAAAAATGA
GCTGATTTAACAAAAATTTAACGCGAATTTTAACAAAATATTAACGCTTACAATTTCCTGATGCGGTATT
TTCTCCTTACGCATCTGTGCGGTATTTCACACCGCATATCGACCGGTCGAGGAGAACTTCTAGTATATCT
ACATACCTAATATTATTGCCTTATTAAAAATGGAATCCCAACAATTACATCAAAATCCACATTCTCTTCA
AAATCAATTGTCCTGTACTTCCTTGTTCATGTGTGTTCAAAAACGTTATATTTATAGGATAATTATACTC
TATTTCTCAACAAGTAATTGGTTGTTTGGCCGAGCGGTCTAAGGCGCCTGATTCAAGAAATATCTTGACC
GCAGTTAACTGTGGGAATACTCAGGTATCGTAAGATGCAAGAGTTCGAATCTCTTAGCAACCATTATTTT
TTTCCTCAACATAACGAGAACACACAGGGGCGCTATCGCACAGAATCAAATTCGATGACTGGAAATTTTT
TGTTAATTTCAGAGGTCGCCTGACGCATATACCTTTTTCAACTGAAAAATTGGGAGAAAAAGGAAAGGTG
AGAGCGCCGGAACCGGCTTTTCATATAGAATAGAGAAGCGTTCATGACTAAATGCTTGCATCACAATACT
TGAAGTTGACAATATTATTTAAGGACCTATTGTTTTTTCCAATAGGTGGTTAGCAATCGTCTTACTTTCT
AACTTTTCTTACCTTTTACATTTCAGCAATATATATATATATATTTCAAGGATATACCATTCTAATGTCT
GCCCCTAAGAAGATCGTCGTTTTGCCAGGTGACCACGTTGGTCAAGAAATCACAGCCGAAGCCATTAAGG
TTCTTAAAGCTATTTCTGATGTTCGTTCCAATGTCAAGTTCGATTTCGAAAATCATTTAATTGGTGGTGC
TGCTATCGATGCTACAGGTGTTCCACTTCCAGATGAGGCGCTGGAAGCCTCCAAGAAGGCTGATGCCGTT
TTGTTAGGTGCTGTGGGTGGTCCTAAATGGGGTACCGGTAGTGTTAGACCTGAACAAGGTTTACTAAAAA
TCCGTAAAGAACTTCAATTGTACGCCAACTTAAGACCATGTAACTTTGCATCCGACTCTCTTTTAGACTT
ATCTCCAATCAAGCCACAATTTGCTAAAGGTACTGACTTCGTTGTTGTCAGAGAATTAGTGGGAGGTATT
TACTTTGGTAAGAGAAAGGAAGACGATGGTGATGGTGTCGCTTGGGATAGTGAACAATACACCGTTCCAG
AAGTGCAAAGAATCACAAGAATGGCCGCTTTCATGGCCCTACAACATGAGCCACCATTGCCTATTTGGTC
CTTGGATAAAGCTAATGTTTTGGCCTCTTCAAGATTATGGAGAAAAACTGTGGAGGAAACCATCAAGAAC
GAATTCCCTACATTGAAGGTTCAACATCAATTGATTGATTCTGCCGCCATGATCCTAGTTAAGAACCCAA
CCCACCTAAATGGTATTATAATCACCAGCAACATGTTTGGTGATATCATCTCCGATGAAGCCTCCGTTAT
CCCAGGTTCCTTGGGTTTGTTGCCATCTGCGTCCTTGGCCTCTTTGCCAGACAAGAACACCGCATTTGGT
TTGTACGAACCATGCCACGGTTCTGCTCCAGATTTGCCAAAGAATAAGGTCAACCCTATCGCCACTATCT
TGTCTGCTGCAATGATGTTGAAATTGTCATTGAACTTGCCTGAAGAAGGTAAGGCCATTGAAGATGCAGT
TAAAAAGGTTTTGGATGCAGGTATCAGAACTGGTGATTTAGGTGGTTCCAACAGTACCACCGAAGTCGGT
GATGCTGTCGCCGAAGAAGTTAAGAAAATCCTTGCTTAAAAAGATTCTCTTTTTTTATGATATTTGTACA
TAAACTTTATAAATGAAATTCATAATAGAAACGACACGAAATTACAAAATGGAATATGTTCATAGGGTAG
ACGAAACTATATACGCAATCTACATACATTTATCAAGAAGGAGAAAAAGGAGGATGTAAAGGAATACAGG
TAAGCAAATTGATACTAATGGCTCAACGTGATAAGGAAAAAGAATTGCACTTTAACATTAATATTGACAA
GGAGGAGGGCACCACACAAAAAGTTAGGTGTAACAGAAAATCATGAAACTATGATTCCTAATTTATATAT
TGGAGGATTTTCTCTAAAAAAAAAAAAATACAACAAATAAAAAACACTCAATGACCTGACCATTTGATGG
AGTTTAAGTCAATACCTTCTTGAACCATTTCCCATAATGGTGAAAGTTCCCTCAAGAATTTTACTCTGTC
AGAAACGGCCTTAACGACGTAGTCGATATGGTGCACTCTCAGTACAATCTGCTCTGATGCCGCATAGTTA
AGCCAGCCCCGACACCCGCCAACACCCGCTGACGCGCCCTGACGGGCTTGTCTGCTCCCGGCATCCGCTT
ACAGACAAGCTGTGACCGTCTCCGGGAGCTGCATGTGTCAGAGGTTTTCACCGTCATCACCGAAACGCGC
GAGACGAAAGGGCCTCGTGATACGCCTATTTTTATAGGTTAATGTCATGATAATAATGGTTTCTTAGGAC
GGATCGCTTGCCTGTAACTTACACGCGCCTCGTATCTTTTAATGATGGAATAATTTGGGAATTTACTCTG
TGTTTATTTATTTTTATGTTTTGTATTTGGATTTTAGAAAGTAAATAAAGAAGGTAGAAGAGTTACGGAA
TGAAGAAAAAAAAATAAACAAAGGTTTAAAAAATTTCAACAAAAAGCGTACTTTACATATATATTTATTA
GACAAGAAAAGCAGATTAAATAGATATACATTCGATTAACGATAAGTAAAATGTAAAATCACAGGATTTT
CGTGTGTGGTCTTCTACACAGACAAGATGAAACAATTCGGCATTAATACCTGAGAGCAGGAAGAGCAAGA
TAAAAGGTAGTATTTGTTGGCGATCCCCCTAGAGTCTTTTACATCTTCGGAAAACAAAAACTATTTTTTC
TTTAATTTCTTTTTTTACTTTCTATTTTTAATTTATATATTTATATTAAAAAATTTAAATTATAATTATT
TTTATAGCACGTGATGAAAAGGACCCAGGTGGCACTTTTCGGGGAAATGTGCGCGGAACCCCTATTTGTT
TATTTTTCTAAATACATTCAAATATGTATCCGCTCATGAGACAATAACCCTGATAAATGCTTCAATAATA
TTGAAAAAGGAAGAGTATGAGTATTCAACATTTCCGTGTCGCCCTTATTCCCTTTTTTGCGGCATTTTGC
CTTCCTGTTTTTGCTCACCCAGAAACGCTGGTGAAAGTAAAAGATGCTGAAGATCAGTTGGGTGCACGAG
TGGGTTACATCGAACTGGATCTCAACAGCGGTAAGATCCTTGAGAGTTTTCGCCCCGAAGAACGTTTTCC
AATGATGAGCACTTTTAAAGTTCTGCTATGTGGCGCGGTATTATCCCGTATTGACGCCGGGCAAGAGCAA
CTCGGTCGCCGCATACACTATTCTCAGAATGACTTGGTTGAGTACTCACCAGTCACAGAAAAGCATCTTA
CGGATGGCATGACAGTAAGAGAATTATGCAGTGCTGCCATAACCATGAGTGATAACACTGCGGCCAACTT
ACTTCTGACAACGATCGGAGGACCGAAGGAGCTAACCGCTTTTTTGCACAACATGGGGGATCATGTAACT
CGCCTTGATCGTTGGGAACCGGAGCTGAATGAAGCCATACCAAACGACGAGCGTGACACCACGATGCCTG
TAGCAATGGCAACAACGTTGCGCAAACTATTAACTGGCGAACTACTTACTCTAGCTTCCCGGCAACAATT
AATAGACTGGATGGAGGCGGATAAAGTTGCAGGACCACTTCTGCGCTCGGCCCTTCCGGCTGGCTGGTTT
ATTGCTGATAAATCTGGAGCCGGTGAGCGTGGGTCTCGCGGTATCATTGCAGCACTGGGGCCAGATGGTA
AGCCCTCCCGTATCGTAGTTATCTACACGACGGGGAGTCAGGCAACTATGGATGAACGAAATAGACAGAT
CGCTGAGATAGGTGCCTCACTGATTAAGCATTGGTAACTGTCAGACCAAGTTTACTCATATATACTTTAG
ATTGATTTAAAACTTCATTTTTAATTTAAAAGGATCTAGGTGAAGATCCTTTTTGATAATCTCATGACCA
AAATCCCTTAACGTGAGTTTTCGTTCCACTGAGCGTCAGACCCCGTAGAAAAGATCAAAGGATCTTC
